>Addgene plasmid #196036 | hU6-pegRNA-EF-1α-Cre Template | addgene full sequence | sequence record 395125 | Addgene NGS Result
GATCAGTGTGAGGGAGTGTAAAGCTGGTTTAAGGTCGGGCAGGAAGAGGGCCTATTTCCCATGATTCCTT
CATATTTGCATATACGATACAAGGCTGTTAGAGAGATAATTAGAATTAATTTGACTGTAAACACAAAGAT
ATTAGTACAAAATACGTGACGTAGAAAGTAATAATTTCTTGGGTAGTTTGCAGTTTTAAAATTATGTTTT
AAAATGGACTATCATATGCTTACCGTAACTTGAAAGTATTTCGATTTCTTGGCTTTATATATCTTGTGGA
AAGGACGAAACACCCGAGACGGTAGTCAAAAGCCTCCGGTCGGAGGCTTTTGACTTGGCTGAGGAGTGCC
ATTAAGCACCGGTGGAGTGACGACCTTCAGCACGTTCGTACTGTTCAACGATGGTGTAGTCTTCGTTGTG
GGAGGTGATGTCCAGTTTGATGTCGGTTTTGTAAGCACCCGGCAGCTGAACCGGTTTTTTAGCCATGTAG
GTGGTTTTAACTTCAGCGTCGTAGTGACCACCGTCTTTCAGTTTCAGACGCATTTTGATTTCACCTTTCA
GAGCACCGTCTTCCGGGTACATACGTTCGGTGGAAGCTTCCCAACCCATGGTTTTTTTCTGCATAACCGG
ACCGTCGGACGGGAAGTTGGTACCACGCAGTTTAACTTTGTAGATGAACTCACCGTCTTGCAGGGAGGAG
TCCTGGGTAACGGTAACAACACCACCGTCTTCGAAGTTCATAACACGTTCCCATTTGAAACCTTCCGGGA
AGGACAGTTTCAGGTAGTCCGGGATGTCAGCCGGGTGTTTAACGTAAGCTTTGGAACCGTACTGGAACTG
CGGGGACAGGATGTCCCAAGCGAACGGCAGCGGACCACCTTTGGTAACTTTCAGTTTAGCGGTCTGGGTA
CCTTCGTACGGACGACCTTCACCTTCACCTTCGATTTCGAACTCGTGACCGTTAACGGAACCTTCCATAC
GAACTTTGAAACGCATGAACTCTTTGATAACGTCTTCGCTACTCGCCATAGATCCTTTCTCCTCTTTCAG
ATCCGTGCTCAGTATCTCTATCACTGATAGGGATGTCAATCTCTATCACTGATAGGGACGTCTCGTTTTT
TTAAACCGCTGTTCCTAGGAATCCCGAGGCCTTCGAGTGGCTCCGGTGCCCGTCAGTGGGCAGAGCGCAC
ATCGCCCACAGTCCCCGAGAAGTTGGGGGGAGGGGTCGGCAATTGAACCGGTGCCTAGAGAAGGTGGCGC
GGGGTAAACTGGGAAAGTGATGTCGTGTACTGGCTCCGCCTTTTTCCCGAGGGTGGGGGAGAACCGTATA
TAAGTGCAGTAGTCGCCGTGAACGTTCTTTTTCGCAACGGGTTTGCCGCCAGAACACAGGTGTCGTGACG
CGGGACCCGACATTAGCGCTACAGCTTAAGCGGACCATGCCCAAGAAGAAGAGGAAGGTGTCCAATTTAC
TGACCGTACACCAAAATTTGCCTGCATTACCGGTCGATGCAACGAGTGATGAGGTTCGCAAGAACCTGAT
GGACATGTTCAGGGATCGCCAGGCGTTTTCTGAGCATACCTGGAAAATGCTTCTGTCCGTTTGCCGGTCG
TGGGCGGCATGGTGCAAGTTGAATAACCGGAAATGGTTTCCCGCAGAACCTGAAGATGTTCGCGATTATC
TTCTATATCTTCAGGCGCGCGGTCTGGCAGTAAAAACTATCCAGCAACATTTGGGCCAGCTAAACATGCT
TCATCGTCGGTCCGGGCTGCCACGACCAAGTGACAGCAATGCTGTTTCACTGGTTATGCGGCGGATCCGA
AAAGAAAACGTTGATGCCGGTGAACGTGCAAAACAGGCTCTAGCGTTCGAACGCACTGATTTCGACCAGG
TTCGTTCACTCATGGAAAATAGCGATCGCTGCCAGGATATACGTAATCTGGCATTTCTGGGGATTGCTTA
TAACACCCTGTTACGTATAGCCGAAATTGCCAGGATCAGGGTTAAAGATATCTCACGTACTGACGGTGGG
AGAATGTTAATCCATATTGGCAGAACGAAAACGCTGGTTAGCACCGCAGGTGTAGAGAAGGCACTTAGCC
TGGGGGTAACTAAACTGGTCGAGCGATGGATTTCCGTATCTGGTGTAGCTGATGATCCGAATAACTACCT
GTTTTGCCGGGTCAGAAAAAATGGTGTTGCCGCGCCATCTGCCACCAGCCAGCTATCAACTCGCGCCCTG
GAAGGGATTTTTGAAGCAACTCATCGATTGATTTACGGCGCTAAGGATGACTCTGGTCAGAGATACCTGG
CCTGGTCTGGACACAGTGCCCGTGTCGGAGCCGCGCGAGATATGGCCCGCGCTGGAGTTTCAATACCGGA
GATCATGCAAGCTGGTGGCTGGACCAATGTAAATATTGTCATGAACTATATCCGTAACCTGGATAGTGAA
ACAGGGGCAATGGTGCGCCTGCTGGAAGATGGCGATTAGAAACGTTGTTGTTTGGGGTTGAATTACTCTA
CATGTTTAAGGGTTCCGGTTCCACTAGGTACAATTCGATATCAAGCTTATCGATAATCAACCTCTGGATT
ACAAAATTTGTGAAAGATTGACTGGTATTCTTAACTATGTTGCTCCTTTTACGCTATGTGGATACGCTGC
TTTAATGCCTTTGTATCATGCTATTGCTTCCCGTATGGCTTTCATTTTCTCCTCCTTGTATAAATCCTGG
TTGCTGTCTCTTTATGAGGAGTTGTGGCCCGTTGTCAGGCAACGTGGCGTGGTGTGCACTGTGTTTGCTG
ACGCAACCCCCACTGGTTGGGGCATTGCCACCACCTGTCAGCTCCTTTCCGGGACTTTCGCTTTCCCCCT
CCCTATTGCCACGGCGGAACTCATCGCCGCCTGCCTTGCCCGCTGCTGGACAGGGGCTCGGCTGTTGGGC
ACTGACAATTCCGTGGTGTTGTCGGGGAAATCATCGTCCTTTCCTTGGCTGCTCGCCTGTGTTGCCACCT
GGATTCTGCGCGGGACGTCCTTCTGCTACGTCCCTTCGGCCCTCAATCCAGCGGACCTTCCTTCCCGCGG
CCTGCTGCCGGCTCTGCGGCCTCTTCCGCGTCTTCGCCTTCGCCCTCAGACGAGTCGGATCTCCCTTTGG
GCCGCCTCCCCGCGTCGACTTTAAGACCAATGACTTACAAGGCAGCTGTAGATCTTAGCCACTTTTTAAA
AGAAAAGGGGGGACTGGAAGGGCTAATTCACTCCCAACGAAGACAAGATCTGCTTTTTGCTTGTACTGGG
TCTCTCTGGTTAGACCAGATCTGAGCCTGGGAGCTCTCTGGCTAACTAGGGAACCCACTGCTTAAGCCTC
AATAAAGCTTGCCTTGAGTGCTTCAAGTAGTGTGTGCCCGTCTGTTGTGTGACTCTGGTAACTAGAGATC
CCTCAGACCCTTTTAGTCAGTGTGGAAAATCTCTAGCAGGGCCCGGCGAAACCCGCTGATCAGCCTCGAC
TGTGCCTTCTAGTTGCCAGCCATCTGTTGTTTGCCCCTCCCCCGTGCCTTCCTTGACCCTGGAAGGTGCC
ACTCCCACTGTCCTTTCCTAATAAAATGAGGAAATTGCATCGCATTGTCTGAGTAGGTGTCATTCTATTC
TGGGGGGTGGGGTGGGGCAGGACAGCAAGGGGGAGGATTGGGAAGACAATAGCAGGCATGCTGGGGATGC
GGTGGGCTCTATGGCTTCTGAGGCGGAAAGAACCAGCTGGGGCTCTAGGGGGTATCCCC
[124 nt withheld, positions 3770-3893]
C
[91 nt withheld, positions 3895-3985]
A
[49 nt withheld, positions 3987-4035]
CCTTTGACGTTGGAGTCCACGTTCTTT
[37 nt withheld, positions 4063-4099]
ACCCTATCTCGGTCTATTCTTTTGATTTATAAGGGATTTTGCCGATTTCGGCCTATTGGTTAAAAAATGA
GCTGATTTAACAAAAATTTAACGCGAATTAATTCTGTGGAATGTGTGTCAGTTAGGGTGTGGAAAGTCCC
CAGGCTCCCCAGCAGGCAGAAGTATGCAAAGCATGCATCTCAATTAGTCAGCAACCAGGTGTGGAAAGTC
CCCAGGCTCCCCAGCAGGCAGAAGTATGCAAAGCATGCATCTCAATTAGTCAGCAACCATAGTCCCGCCC
CTAACTCCGCCCATCCCGCCCCTAACTCCGCCCAGTTCCGCCCATTCTCCGCCCCATGGCTGACTAATTT
TTTTTATTTATGCAGAGGCCGAGGCCGCCTCTGCCTCTGAGCTATTCCAGAAGTAGTGAGGAGGCTTTTT
TGGAGGCCTAGGCTTTTGCAAAAAGCTCCCGGGAGCTTGTATATCCATTTTCGGATCTGATCAGCACGTG
TTGACAATTAATCATCGGCATAGTATATCGGCATAGTATAATACGACAAGGTGAGGAACTAAACCATGGC
CAAGTTGACCAGTGCCGTTCCGGTGCTCACCGCGCGCGACGTCGCCGGAGCGGTCGAGTTCTGGACCGAC
CGGCTCGGGTTCTCCCGGGACTTCGTGGAGGACGACTTCGCCGGTGTGGTCCGGGACGACGTGACCCTGT
TCATCAGCGCGGTCCAGGACCAGGTGGTGCCGGACAACACCCTGGCCTGGGTGTGGGTGCGCGGCCTGGA
CGAGCTGTACGCCGAGTGGTCGGAGGTCGTGTCCACGAACTTCCGGGACGCCTCCGGGCCGGCCATGACC
GAGATCGGCGAGCAGCCGTGGGGGCGGGAGTTCGCCCTGCGCGACCCGGCCGGCAACTGCGTGCACTTCG
TGGCCGAGGAGCAGGACTGACACGTGCTACGAGATTTCGATTCCACCGCCGCCTTCTATGAAAGGTTGGG
CTTCGGAATCGTTTTCCGGGACGCCGGCTGGATGATCCTCCAGCGCGGGGATCTCATGCTGGAGTTCTTC
GCCCACCCCAACTTGTTTATTGCAGCTTATAATGGTTACAAATAAAGCAATAGCATCACAAATTTCACAA
ATAAAGCATTTTTTTCACTGCATTCTAGTTGTGGTTTGTCCAAACTCATCAATGTATCTTATCATGTCTG
TATACCGTCGACCTCTAGCTAGAGCTTGGCGTAATCATGGTCATAGCTGTTTCCTGTGTGAAATTGTTAT
CCGCTCACAATTCCACACAACATACGAGCCGGAAGCATAAAGTGTAAAGCCTGGGGTGCCTAATGAGTGA
GCTAACTCACATTAATTGCGTTGCGCTCACTGCCCGCTTTCCAGTCGGGAAACCTGTCGTGCCAGCTGCA
TTAATGAATCGGCCAACGCGCGGGGAGAGGCGGTTTGCGTATTGGGCGCTCTTCCGCTTCCTCGCTCACT
GACTCGCTGCGCTCGGTCGTTCGGCTGCGGCGAGCGGTATCAGCTCACTCAAAGGCGGTAATACGGTTAT
CCACAGAATCAGGGGATAACGCAGGAAAGAACATGTGAGCAAAAGGCCAGCAAAAGGCCAGGAACCGTAA
AAAGGCCGCGTTGCTGGCGTTTTTCCATAGGCTCCGCCCCCCTGACGAGCATCACAAAAATCGACGCTCA
AGTCAGAGGTGGCGAAACCCGACAGGACTATAAAGATACCAGGCGTTTCCCCCTGGAAGCTCCCTCGTGC
GCTCTCCTGTTCCGACCCTGCCGCTTACCGGATACCTGTCCGCCTTTCTCCCTTCGGGAAGCGTGGCGCT
TTCTCATAGCTCACGCTGTAGGTATCTCAGTTCGGTGTAGGTCGTTCGCTCCAAGCTGGGCTGTGTGCAC
GAACCCCCCGTTCAGCCCGACCGCTGCGCCTTATCCGGTAACTATCGTCTTGAGTCCAACCCGGTAAGAC
ACGACTTATCGCCACTGGCAGCAGCCACTGGTAACAGGATTAGCAGAGCGAGGTATGTAGGCGGTGCTAC
AGAGTTCTTGAAGTGGTGGCCTAACTACGGCTACACTAGAAGAACAGTATTTGGTATCTGCGCTCTGCTG
AAGCCAGTTACCTTCGGAAAAAGAGTTGGTAGCTCTTGATCCGGCAAACAAACCACCGCTGGTAGCGGTG
GTTTTTTTGTTTGCAAGCAGCAGATTACGCGCAGAAAAAAAGGATCTCAAGAAGATCCTTTGATCTTTTC
TACGGGGTCTGACGCTCAGTGGAACGAAAACTCACGTTAAGGGATTTTGGTCATGAGATTATCAAAAAGG
ATCTTCACCTAGATCCTTTTAAATTAAAAATGAAGTTTTAAATCAATCTAAAGTATATATGAGTAAACTT
GGTCTGACAGTTACCAATGCTTAATCAGTGAGGCACCTATCTCAGCGATCTGTCTATTTCGTTCATCCAT
AGTTGCCTGACTCCCCGTCGTGTAGATAACTACGATACGGGAGGGCTTACCATCTGGCCCCAGTGCTGCA
ATGATACCGCGAGACCCACGCTCACCGGCTCCAGATTTATCAGCAATAAACCAGCCAGCCGGAAGGGCCG
AGCGCAGAAGTGGTCCTGCAACTTTATCCGCCTCCATCCAGTCTATTAATTGTTGCCGGGAAGCTAGAGT
AAGTAGTTCGCCAGTTAATAGTTTGCGCAACGTTGTTGCCATTGCTACAGGCATCGTGGTGTCACGCTCG
TCGTTTGGTATGGCTTCATTCAGCTCCGGTTCCCAACGATCAAGGCGAGTTACATGATCCCCCATGTTGT
GCAAAAAAGCGGTTAGCTCCTTCGGTCCTCCGATCGTTGTCAGAAGTAAGTTGGCCGCAGTGTTATCACT
CATGGTTATGGCAGCACTGCATAATTCTCTTACTGTCATGCCATCCGTAAGATGCTTTTCTGTGACTGGT
GAGTACTCAACCAAGTCATTCTGAGAATAGTGTATGCGGCGACCGAGTTGCTCTTGCCCGGCGTCAATAC
GGGATAATACCGCGCCACATAGCAGAACTTTAAAAGTGCTCATCATTGGAAAACGTTCTTCGGGGCGAAA
ACTCTCAAGGATCTTACCGCTGTTGAGATCCAGTTCGATGTAACCCACTCGTGCACCCAACTGATCTTCA
GCATCTTTTACTTTCACCAGCGTTTCTGGGTGAGCAAAAACAGGAAGGCAAAATGCCGCAAAAAAGGGAA
TAAGGGCGACACGGAAATGTTGAATACTCATACTCTTCCTTTTTCAATATTATTGAAGCATTTATCAGGG
TTATTGTCTCATGAGCGGATACATATTTGAATGTATTTAGAAAAATAAACAAATAGGGGTTCCGCGCACA
TTTCCCCGAAAAGTGCCACCTGACGTCGACGGATCGGGAGATCTCCCGATCCCCTATGGTGCACTCTCAG
TACAATCTGCTCTGATGCCGCATAGTTAAGCCAGTATCTGCTCCCTGCTTGTGTGTTGGAGGTCGCTGAG
TAGTGCGCGAGCAAAATTTAAGCTACAACAAGGCAAGGCTTGACCGACAATTGCATGAAGAATCTGCTTA
GGGTTAGGCGTTTTGCGCTGCTTCGCGATGTACGGGCCAGATATACGCGTTGACATTGATTATTGACTAG
TTATTAATAGTAATCAATTACGGGGTCATTAGTTCATAGCCCATATATGGAGTTCCGCGTTACATAACTT
ACGGTAAATGGCCCGCCTGGCTGACCGCCCAACGACCCCCGCCCATTGACGTCAATAATGACGTATGTTC
CCATAGTAACGCCAATAGGGACTTTCCATTGACGTCAATGGGTGGAGTATTTACGGTAAACTGCCCACTT
GGCAGTACATCAAGTGTATCATATGCCAAGTACGCCCCCTATTGACGTCAATGACGGTAAATGGCCCGCC
TGGCATTATGCCCAGTACATGACCTTATGGGACTTTCCTACTTGGCAGTACATCTACGTATTAGTCATCG
CTATTACCATGGTGATGCGGTTTTGGCAGTACATCAATGGGCGTGGATAGCGGTTTGACTCACGGGGATT
TCCAAGTCTCCACCCCATTGACGTCAATGGGAGTTTGTTTTGGCACCAAAATCAACGGGACTTTCCAAAA
TGTCGTAACAACTCCGCCCCATTGACGCAAATGGGCGGTAGGCGTGTACGGTGGGAGGTCTATATAAGCA
GCGCGTTTTGCCTGTACTGGGTCTCTCTGGTTAGACCAGATCTGAGCCTGGGAGCTCTCTGGCTAACTAG
GGAACCCACTGCTTAAGCCTCAATAAAGCTTGCCTTGAGTGCTTCAAGTAGTGTGTGCCCGTCTGTTGTG
TGACTCTGGTAACTAGAGATCCCTCAGACCCTTTTAGTCAGTGTGGAAAATCTCTAGCAGTGGCGCCCGA
ACAGGGACTTGAAAGCGAAAGGGAAACCAGAGGAGCTCTCTCGACGCAGGACTCGGCTTGCTGAAGCGCG
CACGGCAAGAGGCGAGGGGCGGCGACTGGTGAGTACGCCAAAAATTTTGACTAGCGGAGGCTAGAAGGAG
AGAGATGGGTGCGAGAGCGTCAGTATTAAGCGGGGGAGAATTAGATCGCGATGGGAAAAAATTCGGTTAA
GGCCAGGGGGAAAGAAAAAATATAAATTAAAACATATAGTATGGGCAAGCAGGGAGCTAGAACGATTCGC
AGTTAATCCTGGCCTGTTAGAAACATCAGAAGGCTGTAGACAAATACTGGGACAGCTACAACCATCCCTT
CAGACAGGATCAGAAGAACTTAGATCATTATATAATACAGTAGCAACCCTCTATTGTGTGCATCAAAGGA
TAGAGATAAAAGACACCAAGGAAGCTTTAGACAAGATAGAGGAAGAGCAAAACAAAAGTAAGACCACCGC
ACAGCAAGCGGCCGCTGATCTTCAGACCTGGAGGAGGAGATATGAGGGACAATTGGAGAAGTGAATTATA
TAAATATAAAGTAGTAAAAATTGAACCATTAGGAGTAGCACCCACCAAGGCAAAGAGAAGAGTGGTGCAG
AGAGAAAAAAGAGCAGTGGGAATAGGAGCTTTGTTCCTTGGGTTCTTGGGAGCAGCAGGAAGCACTATGG
GCGCAGCGTCAATGACGCTGACGGTACAGGCCAGACAATTATTGTCTGGTATAGTGCAGCAGCAGAACAA
TTTGCTGAGGGCTATTGAGGCGCAACAGCATCTGTTGCAACTCACAGTCTGGGGCATCAAGCAGCTCCAG
GCAAGAATCCTGGCTGTGGAAAGATACCTAAAGGATCAACAGCTCCTGGGGATTTGGGGTTGCTCTGGAA
AACTCATTTGCACCACTGCTGTGCCTTGGAATGCTAGTTGGAGTAATAAATCTCTGGAACAGATTTGGAA
TCACACGACCTGGATGGAGTGGGACAGAGAAATTAACAATTACACAAGCTTAATACACTCCTTAATTGAA
GAATCGCAAAACCAGCAAGAAAAGAATGAACAAGAATTATTGGAATTAGATAAATGGGCAAGTTTGTGGA
ATTGGTTTAACATAACAAATTGGCTGTGGTATATAAAATTATTCATAATGATAGTAGGAGGCTTGGTAGG
TTTAAGAATAGTTTTTGCTGTACTTTCTATAGTGAATAGAGTTAGGCAGGGATATTCACCATTATCGTTT
CAGACCCACCTCCCAACCCCGAGGGGACCCGACAGGCCCGAAGGAATAGAAGAAGAAGGTGGAGAGAGAG
ACAGAGACAGATCCATTCGATTAGTGAACGGATCGGCACTGCGTGCGCCAATTCTGCAGACAAATGGCAG
TATTCATCCACAATTTTAAAAGAAAAGGGGGGATTGGGGGGTACAGTGCAGGGGAAAGAATAGTAGACAT
AATAGCAACAGACATACAAACTAAAGAATTACAAAAACAAATTACAAAAATTCAAAATTTTCGGGTTTAT
TACAGGGACAGCAGAGATCCAGTTTGGTTAATTAAGGTACC
Features (pLannotate 1.2.2; 35 found; start..end, strand, type, name):
     46..286     +  promoter       U6 promoter: RNA polymerase III promoter for human U6 snRNA
    304..335     -  terminator     tonB terminator: bidirectional E. coli tonB-P14 transcription terminator
    352..1029    -  CDS            mRFP1: monomeric derivative of DsRed (Campbell et al., 2002)
   1065..1084    -  promoter       H1-2O2 promoter (fragment): doxycycline-inducible variant of the human H1 RNA promoter (Henriksen et al., 2007)
   1090..1108    -  protein_bind   tet operator: tetO; bacterial operator O2 for the tetR and tetA genes tetracycline repressor TetR
   1178..1389    +  promoter       EF-1α core promoter: core promoter for human elongation factor EF-1α
   1459..2489    +  CDS            Cre (fragment): site-specific recombinase Cre is a site-specific recombinase from bacteriophage P1. Recombination occurs at loxP sequences.
   2552..2575    +  misc_feature   MCS (fragment): pBluescript multiple cloning site
   2575..3163    +  misc_feature   WPRE: woodchuck hepatitis virus posttranscriptional regulatory element
   3214..3233    +  misc_feature   cPPT/CTS (fragment): central polypurine tract and central termination sequence of HIV-1
   3235..3468    +  LTR            3' LTR (ΔU3): self-inactivating 3' long terminal repeat (LTR) from HIV-1
   3500..3724    +  polyA_signal   bGH poly(A) signal: bovine growth hormone polyadenylation signal
   3728..3749    +  promoter       SV40 promoter (fragment): SV40 enhancer and early promoter
   3770..4198    +  rep_origin     f1 ori (sequence partly withheld): f1 bacteriophage origin of replication; arrow indicates direction of (+) strand synthesis
   4212..4541    +  promoter       SV40 promoter: SV40 enhancer and early promoter
   4589..4636    +  promoter       EM7 promoter: synthetic bacterial promoter&nbsp
   4655..5029    +  CDS            BleoR: antibiotic-binding protein; Sh ble from Streptoalloteichus hindustanus; confers resistance to bleomycin, phleomycin, and Zeocin™
   5039..5164    +  CDS            ble (fragment): BLE_KLEPN - Experimental evidence at protein level: Swiss-Prot protein existence level 1. Binding protein with a strong affinity to the bleomycin family of antibiotics. Binds to CL990; an antimitotic-antibiotic compound. From Klebsiella pneumoniae.
   5159..5280    +  polyA_signal   SV40 poly(A) signal: SV40 polyadenylation signal
   5353..5369    -  protein_bind   lac operator: The lac repressor binds to the lac operator to inhibit transcription in E. coli. This inhibition can be relieved by adding lactose or isopropyl-β-D-thiogalactopyranoside (IPTG). lac repressor encoded by lacI
   5377..5407    -  promoter       lac promoter: promoter for the E. coli lac operon
   5422..5443    -  protein_bind   CAP binding site: CAP binding activates transcription in the presence of cAMP. E. coli catabolite activator protein
   5456..5548    -  CDS            lacI (fragment): lac repressor; lacI; The lac repressor binds to the lac operator to inhibit transcription in E. coli. This inhibition can be relieved by adding lactose or isopropyl-β-D-thiogalactopyranoside (IPTG).
   5731..6319    -  rep_origin     ori: high-copy-number ColE1/pMB1/pBR322/pUC origin of replication
   6490..7350    -  CDS            AmpR: β-lactamase; bla; confers resistance to ampicillin, carbenicillin, and related antibiotics
   7351..7455    -  promoter       AmpR promoter: bla
   7514..7566    -  misc_feature   bom (fragment): basis of mobility region from pBR322
   7721..8100    +  enhancer       CMV enhancer: human cytomegalovirus immediate early enhancer
   8101..8300    +  promoter       CMV promoter: human cytomegalovirus (CMV) immediate early promoter
   8318..8498    +  LTR            5' LTR (truncated): truncated 5' long terminal repeat (LTR) from HIV-1
   8545..8670    +  misc_feature   HIV-1 Ψ: packaging signal of human immunodeficiency virus type 1
   8654..9017    +  CDS            HIV-1 gag (fragment): gag protein from human immunodeficiency virus 1; gag
   9163..9396    +  misc_feature   RRE: The Rev response element (RRE) of HIV-1 allows for Rev-dependent mRNA export from the nucleus to the cytoplasm.
   9773..9873    +  CDS            Rev (fragment): human immunodeficiency virus 1 (HIV-1) Rev protein; rev; enhances nuclear export of unspliced and incompletely spliced viral mRNAs
   9923..10040   +  misc_feature   cPPT/CTS: central polypurine tract and central termination sequence of HIV-1
