[The description below was written by a language model from this plasmid's Addgene catalogue record and pLannotate feature annotations shown in this document.]
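Description:
hU6-pegRNA-EF-1α-Cre Template is an empty "UPEC" cloning vector built on a third-generation-style, self-inactivating HIV-1 lentiviral backbone (catalogued as a mammalian expression vector). It is designed to receive a single prime editing guide RNA (pegRNA) and co-express it with Cre recombinase. The 10,090 nt plasmid replicates in E. coli from a high-copy ColE1/pUC origin and is selected with ampicillin through the AmpR (β-lactamase) gene. An f1 origin is also present. Outside the viral region, an SV40/EM7-driven BleoR cassette with an SV40 poly(A) signal could confer Zeocin resistance.

The lentiviral unit begins with a CMV enhancer/promoter fused to a truncated 5' LTR, so genomic RNA is produced in packaging cells without Tat. This is followed by the Ψ packaging signal with a gag fragment, the RRE for Rev-dependent export, and the cPPT/CTS. Downstream, the human U6 RNA polymerase III promoter sits directly in front of a reverse-oriented bacterial cassette annotated as mRFP1 with a tet operator-containing promoter region and a tonB terminator. This most likely serves as a visible red stuffer that is replaced when a pegRNA is cloned in, although the record does not describe the cloning scheme. An EF-1α core promoter then drives Cre, followed by the WPRE to enhance transcript expression, the ΔU3 3' LTR and a bGH poly(A) signal.

According to the associated publication title, the vector belongs to a prime editor mouse system for modelling somatic mutations in vivo. Cre would be expected to recombine loxP-flanked alleles in transduced cells while the pegRNA specifies the edit, though the record does not spell out this mechanism.
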