Addgene plasmid #196036: hU6-pegRNA-EF-1α-Cre Template
Purpose: (Empty Backbone) The template UPEC vector designed for cloning of a single pegRNA and subsequent co-expression with Cre.
Depositing lab: Tyler Jacks. Depositing organization: Massachusetts Institute of Technology. Publication: A prime editor mouse to model a broad spectrum of somatic mutations in vivo. Ely ZA, Mathey-Andrews N, Naranjo S, Gould SI, Mercer KL, Newby GA, Cabana CM, Rideout WM 3rd, Jaramillo GC, Khirallah JM, Holland K, Randolph PB, Freed-Pastor WA, Davis JR, Kulstad Z, Westcott PMK, Lin L, Anzalone AV, Horton BL, Pattada NB, Shanahan SL, Ye Z, Spranger S, Xu Q, Sanchez-Rivera FJ, Liu DR, Jacks T. Nat Biotechnol. 2023 May 11. doi: 10.1038/s41587-023-01783-y. PubMed 37169967.
Backbone
  Vector backbone: Lenti-gibson backbone vector
  Backbone manufacturer: Jacks Lab
  Vector type: Mammalian Expression
  Promoter: hU6 and EF-1-alpha
Growth in bacteria
  Bacterial resistance: Ampicillin, 100 μg/mL
  Growth temperature: 37°C
  Growth strain: NEB Stable
  Growth instructions: Standard cloning
  Copy number: Unknown
Terms and licenses: Academic/Nonprofit Terms; Industry Terms: Not Available to Industry
How to cite: hU6-pegRNA-EF-1α-Cre Template was a gift from Tyler Jacks (Addgene plasmid # 196036 ; http://n2t.net/addgene:196036 ; RRID:Addgene_196036)
